>Addgene plasmid #221092 | pRS413-TEF1pr-CFAPorig | addgene full sequence | sequence record 466719 | Addgene NGS Result
ATCTGAATCTTGGTTTCATTTGTAATACGCTTTACTAGGGCTTTCTGCTCTGTCATCTTTGCCTTCGTTT
ATCTTGCCTGCTCATTTTTTAGTATATTCTTCGAAGAAATCACATTACTTTATATAATGTATAATTCATT
ATGTGATAATGCCAATCGCTAAGAAAAAAAAAGAGTCATCCGCTAGGTGGAAAAAAAAAAATGAAAATCA
TTACCGAGGCATAAAAAAATATAGAGTGTACTAGAGGAGGCCAAGAGTAATAGAAAAAGAAAATTGCGGG
AAAGGACTGTGTTATGACTTCCCTGACTAATGCCGTGTTCAAACGATACCTGGCAGTGACTCCTAGCGCT
CACCAAGCTCTTAAAACGGGAATTTATGGTGCACTCTCAGTACAATCTGCTCTGATGCCGCATAGTTAAG
CCAGCCCCGACACCCGCCAACACCCGCTGACGCGCCCTGACGGGCTTGTCTGCTCCCGGCATCCGCTTAC
AGACAAGCTGTGACCGTCTCCGGGAGCTGCATGTGTCAGAGGTTTTCACCGTCATCACCGAAACGCGCGA
GACGAAAGGGCCTCGTGATACGCCTATTTTTATAGGTTAATGTCATGATAATAATGGTTTCTTAGGGTCC
TTTTCATCACGTGCTATAAAAATAATTATAATTTAAATTTTTTAATATAAATATATAAATTAAAAATAGA
AAGTAAAAAAAGAAATTAAAGAAAAAATAGTTTTTGTTTTCCGAAGATGTAAAAGACTCTAGGGGGATCG
CCAACAAATACTACCTTTTATCTTGCTCTTCCTGCTCTCAGGTATTAATGCCGAATTGTTTCATCTTGTC
TGTGTAGAAGACCACACACGAAAATCCTGTGATTTTACATTTTACTTATCGTTAATCGAATGTATATCTA
TTTAATCTGCTTTTCTTGTCTAATAAATATATATGTAAAGTACGCTTTTTGTTGAAATTTTTTAAACCTT
TGTTTATTTTTTTTTCTTCATTCCGTAACTCTTCTACCTTCTTTATTTACTTTCTAAAATCCAAATACAA
AACATAAAAATAAATAAACACAGAGTAAATTCCCAAATTATTCCATCATTAAAAGATACGAGGCGCGTGT
AAGTTACAGGCAAGCGATCCGTCAGGTGGCACTTTTCGGGGAAATGTGCGCGGAACCCCTATTTGTTTAT
TTTTCTAAATACATTCAAATATGTATCCGCTCATGAGACAATAACCCTGATAAATGCTTCAATAATATTG
AAAAAGGAAGAGTATGAGTATTCAACATTTCCGTGTCGCCCTTATTCCCTTTTTTGCGGCATTTTGCCTT
CCTGTTTTTGCTCACCCAGAAACGCTGGTGAAAGTAAAAGATGCTGAAGATCAGTTGGGTGCACGAGTGG
GTTACATCGAACTGGATCTCAACAGCGGTAAGATCCTTGAGAGTTTTCGCCCCGAAGAACGTTTTCCAAT
GATGAGCACTTTTAAAGTTCTGCTATGTGGCGCGGTATTATCCCGTATTGACGCCGGGCAAGAGCAACTC
GGTCGCCGCATACACTATTCTCAGAATGACTTGGTTGAGTACTCACCAGTCACAGAAAAGCATCTTACGG
ATGGCATGACAGTAAGAGAATTATGCAGTGCTGCCATAACCATGAGTGATAACACTGCGGCCAACTTACT
TCTGACAACGATCGGAGGACCGAAGGAGCTAACCGCTTTTTTGCACAACATGGGGGATCATGTAACTCGC
CTTGATCGTTGGGAACCGGAGCTGAATGAAGCCATACCAAACGACGAGCGTGACACCACGATGCCTGTAG
CAATGGCAACAACGTTGCGCAAACTATTAACTGGCGAACTACTTACTCTAGCTTCCCGGCAACAATTAAT
AGACTGGATGGAGGCGGATAAAGTTGCAGGACCACTTCTGCGCTCGGCCCTTCCGGCTGGCTGGTTTATT
GCTGATAAATCTGGAGCCGGTGAGCGTGGGTCTCGCGGTATCATTGCAGCACTGGGGCCAGATGGTAAGC
CCTCCCGTATCGTAGTTATCTACACGACGGGGAGTCAGGCAACTATGGATGAACGAAATAGACAGATCGC
TGAGATAGGTGCCTCACTGATTAAGCATTGGTAACTGTCAGACCAAGTTTACTCATATATACTTTAGATT
GATTTAAAACTTCATTTTTAATTTAAAAGGATCTAGGTGAAGATCCTTTTTGATAATCTCATGACCAAAA
TCCCTTAACGTGAGTTTTCGTTCCACTGAGCGTCAGACCCCGTAGAAAAGATCAAAGGATCTTCTTGAGA
TCCTTTTTTTCTGCGCGTAATCTGCTGCTTGCAAACAAAAAAACCACCGCTACCAGCGGTGGTTTGTTTG
CCGGATCAAGAGCTACCAACTCTTTTTCCGAAGGTAACTGGCTTCAGCAGAGCGCAGATACCAAATACTG
TTCTTCTAGTGTAGCCGTAGTTAGGCCACCACTTCAAGAACTCTGTAGCACCGCCTACATACCTCGCTCT
GCTAATCCTGTTACCAGTGGCTGCTGCCAGTGGCGATAAGTCGTGTCTTACCGGGTTGGACTCAAGACGA
TAGTTACCGGATAAGGCGCAGCGGTCGGGCTGAACGGGGGGTTCGTGCACACAGCCCAGCTTGGAGCGAA
CGACCTACACCGAACTGAGATACCTACAGCGTGAGCTATGAGAAAGCGCCACGCTTCCCGAAGGGAGAAA
GGCGGACAGGTATCCGGTAAGCGGCAGGGTCGGAACAGGAGAGCGCACGAGGGAGCTTCCAGGGGGAAAC
GCCTGGTATCTTTATAGTCCTGTCGGGTTTCGCCACCTCTGACTTGAGCGTCGATTTTTGTGATGCTCGT
CAGGGGGGCGGAGCCTATGGAAAAACGCCAGCAACGCGGCCTTTTTACGGTTCCTGGCCTTTTGCTGGCC
TTTTGCTCACATGTTCTTTCCTGCGTTATCCCCTGATTCTGTGGATAACCGTATTACCGCCTTTGAGTGA
GCTGATACCGCTCGCCGCAGCCGAACGACCGAGCGCAGCGAGTCAGTGAGCGAGGAAGCGGAAGAGCGCC
CAATACGCAAACCGCCTCTCCCCGCGCGTTGGCCGATTCATTAATGCAGCTGGCACGACAGGTTTCCCGA
CTGGAAAGCGGGCAGTGAGCGCAACGCAATTAATGTGAGTTAGCTCACTCATTAGGCACCCCAGGCTTTA
CACTTTATGCTTCCGGCTCGTATGTTGTGTGGAATTGTGAGCGGATAACAATTTCACACAGGAAACAGCT
ATGACCATGATTACGCCAAGCGCGCAATTAACCCTCACTAAAGGGAACAAAAGCTGGAGCTCATAGCTTC
AAAATGTTTCTACTCCTTTTTTACTCTTCCAGATTTTCTCGGACTCCGCGCATCGCCGTACCACTTCAAA
ACACCCAAGCACAGCATACTAAATTTCCCCTCTTTCTTCCTCTAGGGTGTCGTTAATTACCCGTACTAAA
GGTTTGGAAAAGAAAAAAGAGACCGCCTCGTTTCTTTTTCTTCGTCGAAAAAGGCAATAAAAATTTTTAT
CACGTTTCTTTTTCTTGAAAATTTTTTTTTTGATTTTTTTCTCTTTCGATGACCTCCCATTGATATTTAA
GTTAATAAACGGTCTTCAATTTCTCAAGTTTCAGTTTCATTTTTCTTGTTCTATTACAACTTTTTTTACT
TCTTGCTCATTAGAAAGAAAGCATAGCAATCTAATCTAAGTTTTCTAGAACTAGTGGATCCCCCGGGCTG
CAGGAATTCGATATCAAGCTTATCGATACCGTCGACGCGGGTGCGGGTGCGGGTATGCAGGCCGTCGTTA
CCCAAGAACCTAGTGTTACCGTTAGCCCAGGTGGTACTGTTATACTTACTTGTGGAAGTGGTACGGGTGC
CGTCACATCTGGTCATTATGCAAATTGGTTTCAACAAAAACCAGGACAAGCTCCAAGAGCTTTGATTTTT
GATACTGATAAGAAGTATTCTTGGACCCCAGGTAGATTTTCTGGATCTTTGCTGGGAGCAAAGGCAGCTT
TGACAATATCAGATGCTCAGCCTGAGGACGAAGCCGAGTATTACTGTTCTCTTAGCGACGTGGATGGCTA
CTTGTTTGGCGGTGGAACACAACTGACGGTTCTGTCCGGTGGTGGCGGCTCTGGTGGCGGTGGCAGCGGC
GGTGGTGGTTCCGGAGGCGGCGGTTCTCAGGCTGTGGTGACTCAGGAGCCGTCAGTGACTGTGTCCCCAG
GAGGGACAGTCATTCTCACTTGTGGCTCCGGCACTGGAGCTGTCACCAGTGGTCATTATGCCAACTGGTT
CCAGCAGAAGCCTGGCCAAGCCCCCAGGGCACTTATATTTGACACCGACAAGAAGTATTCCTGGACCCCT
GGCCGATTCTCAGGCTCCCTCCTTGGGGCCAAGGCTGCCCTGACCATCTCGGATGCGCAGCCTGAAGATG
AGGCTGAGTATTACTGTTCGCTCTCCGACGTTGACGGTTATCTGTTCGGAGGAGGCACCCAGCTGACCGT
CCTCTCCGAGCAGAAGCTGATCAGCGAGGAGGACCTGGAGCAGAAGCTGATCAGCGAGGAGGACCTGTAA
CGCCTCGAGGGGGGGCCCGGTACCCAATTCGCCCTATAGTGAGTCGTATTACGCGCGCTCACTGGCCGTC
GTTTTACAACGTCGTGACTGGGAAAACCCTGGCGTTACCCAACTTAATCGCCTTGCAGCACATCCCCCTT
TCGCCAGCTGGCGTAATAGCGAAGAGGCCCGCACCGATCGCCCTTCCCAACAGTTGCGCAGCCTGAATGG
CGAATGG
[124 nt withheld, positions 4838-4961]
C
[91 nt withheld, positions 4963-5053]
A
[49 nt withheld, positions 5055-5103]
CCTTTGACGTTGGAGTCCACGTTCTTT
[37 nt withheld, positions 5131-5167]
ACCCTATCTCGGTCTATTCTTTTGATTTATAAGGGATTTTGCCGATTTCGGCCTATTGGTTAAAAAATGA
GCTGATTTAACAAAAATTTAACGCGAATTTTAACAAAATATTAACGCTTACAATTTCCTGATGCGGTATT
TTCTCCTTACGCATCTGTGCGGTATTTCACACCGCATAGATCCGTCGAGTTCAAGAGAAAAAAAAAGAAA
AAGCAAAAAGAAAAAAGGAAAGCGCGCCTCGTTCAGAATGACACGTATAGAATGATGCATTACCTTGTCA
TCTTCAGTATCATACTGTTCGTATACATACTTACTGACATTCATAGGTATACATATATACACATGTATAT
ATATCGTATGCTGCAGCTTTAAATAATCGGTGTCACTACATAAGAACACCTTTGGTGGAGGGAACATCGT
TGGTACCATTGGGCGAGGTGGCTTCTCTTATGGCAACCGCAAGAGCCTTGAACGCACTCTCACTACGGTG
ATGATCATTCTTGCCTCGCAGACAATCAACGTGGAGGGTAATTCTGCTAGCCTCTGCAAAGCTTTCAAGA
AAATGCGGGATCATCTCGCAAGAGAGATCTCCTACTTTCTCCCTTTGCAAACCAAGTTCGACAACTGCGT
ACGGCCTGTTCGAAAGATCTACCACCGCTCTGGAAAGTGCCTCATCCAAAGGCGCAAATCCTGATCCAAA
CCTTTTTACTCCACGCACGGCCCCTAGGGCCTCTTTAAAAGCTTGACCGAGAGCAATCCCGCAGTCTTCA
GTGGTGTGATGGTCGTCTATGTGTAAGTCACCAATGCACTCAACGATTAGCGACCAGCCGGAATGCTTGG
CCAGAGCATGTATCATATGGTCCAGAAACCCTATACCTGTGTGGACGTTAATCACTTGCGATTGTGTGGC
CTGTTCTGCTACTGCTTCTGCCTCTTTTTCTGGGAAGATCGAGTGCTCTATCGCTAGGGGACCACCCTTT
AAAGAGATCGCA
Features (pLannotate 1.2.2; 22 found; start..end, strand, type, name):
     57..244     -  promoter       HIS3 promoter: S. cerevisiae HIS3
    294..374     +  CDS            MRM1 (fragment): MRM1_YEAST - Also known as PET56 From Saccharomyces cerevisiae (strain ATCC 204508 / S288c) (Baker's yeast).
    375..424     -  misc_feature   bom (fragment): basis of mobility region from pBR322
    526..561     -  CDS            rop (fragment): Rop protein, which maintains plasmids at low copy number; rop
    636..1139    +  misc_feature   CEN/ARS: S. cerevisiae CEN6 centromere fused to an autonomously replicating sequence
   1169..1273    +  promoter       AmpR promoter: bla
   1274..2134    +  CDS            AmpR: β-lactamase; bla; confers resistance to ampicillin, carbenicillin, and related antibiotics
   2305..2893    +  rep_origin     ori: high-copy-number ColE1/pMB1/pBR322/pUC origin of replication
   3076..3168    +  CDS            lacI (fragment): lac repressor; lacI; The lac repressor binds to the lac operator to inhibit transcription in E. coli. This inhibition can be relieved by adding lactose or isopropyl-β-D-thiogalactopyranoside (IPTG).
   3181..3202    +  protein_bind   CAP binding site: CAP binding activates transcription in the presence of cAMP. E. coli catabolite activator protein
   3217..3247    +  promoter       lac promoter: promoter for the E. coli lac operon
   3255..3271    +  protein_bind   lac operator: The lac repressor binds to the lac operator to inhibit transcription in E. coli. This inhibition can be relieved by adding lactose or isopropyl-β-D-thiogalactopyranoside (IPTG). lac repressor encoded by lacI
   3316..3334    +  promoter       T3 promoter: promoter for bacteriophage T3 RNA polymerase
   3352..3750    +  promoter       TEF1 promoter: S. cerevisiae TEF1; promoter for EF-1α
   3754..3816    +  misc_feature   MCS (fragment): pBluescript multiple cloning site
   3838..4557    +  CDS            FAPα2: fluorogen-activating protein composed of a dimer of the L5-MG single-chain antibody fragment (Szent-Gyorgyi et al., 2008) binds malachite green derivatives to produce red fluorescence
   4623..4644    +  misc_feature   MCS (fragment): pBluescript multiple cloning site
   4653..4671    -  promoter       T7 promoter: promoter for bacteriophage T7 RNA polymerase
   4679..4834    +  CDS            lacZα (fragment): LacZα fragment of β-galactosidase; lacZ fragment
   4838..5266    +  rep_origin     f1 ori (sequence partly withheld): f1 bacteriophage origin of replication; arrow indicates direction of (+) strand synthesis
   5294..5345    -  misc_feature   bom (fragment): basis of mobility region from pBR322
   5553..56      -  CDS            HIS3 (across the origin): imidazoleglycerol-phosphate dehydratase, required for histidine biosynthesis; S. cerevisiae HIS3; yeast auxotrophic marker
