[The description below was written by a language model from this plasmid's Addgene catalogue record and pLannotate feature annotations shown in this document.]
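Description:
pRS413-TEF1pr-CFAPorig is a yeast–E. coli shuttle vector built on the pRS413 backbone and supplied as an empty tagging backbone for expressing proteins in Saccharomyces cerevisiae with a C-terminal fluorogen-activating protein (FAP) tag. In yeast it is maintained as a centromeric plasmid through a CEN6/ARS element and selected by the HIS3 auxotrophic marker, which is driven by its own promoter. In bacteria it replicates from a ColE1/pUC-type origin and confers ampicillin resistance through β-lactamase. An f1 origin, flanking T3 and T7 promoters, and lac/lacZα remnants are carried over from the pBluescript-derived pRS polylinker region. The short fragments annotated as rop, bom, lacI and MRM1 appear to be backbone remnants rather than functional parts.

The expression cassette consists of the constitutive S. cerevisiae TEF1 promoter followed by part of the multiple cloning site, and then a Linker-MYC-FAPorig-MYC module that the depositor inserted between the SalI and XhoI sites. A gene of interest cloned in frame upstream of this module would be produced as a fusion carrying the original, non-optimised FAP sequence plus two MYC epitopes. The feature table identifies the FAP as FAPα2, a dimer of the L5-MG single-chain antibody fragment that becomes red-fluorescent only when it binds malachite green–derived fluorogens. The MYC tags are not annotated separately, and no terminator is annotated downstream of the tag. The associated work concerns optimising the FAP tag for quantitative protein trafficking and colocalisation studies in yeast, so this plasmid presumably provides the original FAP version used in that work.
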