Addgene plasmid #221092: pRS413-TEF1pr-CFAPorig
Purpose: (Empty Backbone) FAP insert for C-terminally tagging genes of interest (original FAP + 2xMYC tag)
Depositing lab: Allyson O’Donnell. Depositing organization: University of Pittsburgh (University, School of Medicine, and Cancer Institute). Publication: Optimization of the fluorogen-activating protein tag for quantitative protein trafficking and colocalization studies in S. cerevisiae. Oppenheimer KG, Hager NA, McAtee CK, Filiztekin E, Shang C, Warnick JA, Bruchez MP, Brodsky JL, Prosser DC, Kwiatkowski AV, O'Donnell AF. Mol Biol Cell. 2024 Jul 1;35(7):mr5. doi: 10.1091/mbc.E24-04-0174. Epub 2024 May 29. PubMed 38809589.
Backbone
  Vector backbone: pRS413
  Vector type: Yeast Expression
  Selectable markers: HIS3
Growth in bacteria
  Bacterial resistance: Ampicillin, 100 μg/mL
  Growth temperature: 37°C
  Growth strain: DH5alpha
  Copy number: Low Copy
Gene/Insert
  Gene/Insert name: None
Terms and licenses: Academic/Nonprofit Terms; Industry Terms: Not Available to Industry
Depositor comments: The Linker-MYC-FAPorig-MYC sequence was cloned into the SalI and XhoI sites of the pRS413-TEF1pr plasmid.
How to cite: pRS413-TEF1pr-CFAPorig was a gift from Allyson O’Donnell (Addgene plasmid # 221092 ; http://n2t.net/addgene:221092 ; RRID:Addgene_221092)
